Addgene plasmid #165439: CMV-mEGFP(A206K)-paCaMKII(T286A)
Purpose: Expresses photoactivatable CaMKII(T286A: Autophosphorylation deficient) in mammalian cells to induce synaptic plasticity.
Depositing lab: Hideji Murakoshi. Publication: Photoactivatable CaMKII induces synaptic plasticity in single synapses. Shibata ACE, Ueda HH, Eto K, Onda M, Sato A, Ohba T, Nabekura J, Murakoshi H. Nat Commun. 2021 Feb 2;12(1):751. doi: 10.1038/s41467-021-21025-6. PubMed 33531495.
Backbone
  Vector backbone: Customized Vector
  Vector type: Mammalian Expression
Growth in bacteria
  Bacterial resistance: Ampicillin, 100 μg/mL
  Growth temperature: 37°C
  Growth strain: DH5alpha
  Copy number: High Copy
Gene/Insert
  Gene/Insert name: mEGFP(A206K)-paCaMKII(T286A)
  Species: R. norvegicus (rat), Synthetic
  Insert size (bp): 2505
  Mutation: T286A: Autophosphorylation deficient mutation
  Promoter: CMV
  Tag / fusion protein: mEGFP(A206K) (N terminal on insert)
  Cloning method: Restriction Enzyme; 5′ cloning site AgeI (destroyed during cloning); 3′ cloning site BamHI (unknown if destroyed)
Terms and licenses: Academic/Nonprofit Terms; Industry Terms: Not Available to Industry
Depositor comments: Only tested in HeLa cells, but not in neurons.
How to cite: CMV-mEGFP(A206K)-paCaMKII(T286A) was a gift from Hideji Murakoshi (Addgene plasmid # 165439 ; http://n2t.net/addgene:165439 ; RRID:Addgene_165439)
