[The description below was written by a language model from this plasmid's Addgene catalogue record and pLannotate feature annotations shown in this document.]
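Description:
CMV-mEGFP(A206K)-paCaMKII(T286A) is a 5.7 kb mammalian expression plasmid built on a backbone the depositor lists only as customized. It is propagated in E. coli at high copy from a ColE1/pUC-type origin and selected with ampicillin through a β-lactamase cassette driven by its own bla promoter. An f1 phage origin is also present. No mammalian selection marker is annotated, so the plasmid appears suited to transient expression.

The payload is a single open reading frame of about 2.5 kb under the human cytomegalovirus immediate-early enhancer and promoter, terminated by an SV40 polyadenylation signal. The short "large T antigen" match just upstream of that signal most likely belongs to the SV40 late-region fragment that carries it, rather than being an expressed element. The frame begins with mEGFP, in which the A206K substitution suppresses the weak dimerization of GFP, joined through a short remnant of a multiple cloning site to the photoactivatable CaMKII. The automated annotation labels this kinase region as human CAMK2G by similarity, whereas the catalogue describes the insert as rat plus synthetic sequence. The record states neither the isoform nor the nature of the light-sensing module, and no photosensory domain is annotated separately.

The T286A mutation removes the autophosphorylation site that normally sustains Ca2+/calmodulin-independent kinase activity, so this version serves as an autophosphorylation-deficient variant of the light-controlled kinase. The tool was developed to induce synaptic plasticity, with the green tag reporting expression and localization. The depositor notes that this particular plasmid was tested only in HeLa cells, not in neurons.
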