Features (pLannotate 1.2.2; 12 found; start..end, strand, type, name):
     10..44      +  rep_origin     RSF ori (fragment): Plasmids containing the RSF 1030 origin of replication can be propagated in E. coli cells that contain additional plasmids with compatible origins.
    112..415     +  enhancer       CMV enhancer: human cytomegalovirus immediate early enhancer
    416..619     +  promoter       CMV promoter: human cytomegalovirus (CMV) immediate early promoter
    664..1380    +  CDS            mEGFP: mEGFP is a basic (constitutively fluorescent) green fluorescent protein published in 2002, derived from Aequorea victoria. It has moderate acid sensitivity.
   1381..1401    +  misc_feature   MCS (fragment): multiple cloning site
   1402..3156    +  CDS            CAMK2G: KCC2G_HUMAN - Also known as CAMK, CAMK-II, CAMKG. Experimental evidence at protein level: Swiss-Prot protein existence level 1. Calcium/calmodulin-dependent protein kinase that functions autonomously after Ca(2+)/calmodulin-binding and autophosphorylation, and is involved in sarcoplasmic reticulum Ca(2+) transport in skeletal muscle and may function in dendritic spine and synapse formation and neuronal plasticity. In slow-twitch muscles, is involved in regulation of sarcoplasmic reticulum (SR) Ca(2+) transport and in fast-twitch muscle participates in the control of Ca(2+) release from the SR
   3193..3276    +  CDS            large T antigen (fragment): large T antigen from SV40 (simian virus 40)
   3299..3420    +  polyA_signal   SV40 poly(A) signal: SV40 polyadenylation signal
   3427..3855    +  rep_origin     f1 ori (sequence partly withheld): f1 bacteriophage origin of replication; arrow indicates direction of (+) strand synthesis
   3938..4042    +  promoter       AmpR promoter: bla
   4043..4903    +  CDS            AmpR: β-lactamase; bla; confers resistance to ampicillin, carbenicillin, and related antibiotics
   5074..5662    +  rep_origin     ori: high-copy-number ColE1/pMB1/pBR322/pUC origin of replication
>Addgene plasmid #165439 | CMV-mEGFP(A206K)-paCaMKII(T286A) | addgene full sequence | sequence record 325972 | Addgene NGS Result
TCCCCTGCGTTATCCCCTGATTCTGTGGATAACCGTATTACCGCCATGCATTAGTTATTAATAGTAATCA
ATTACGGGGTCATTAGTTCATAGCCCATATATGGAGTTCCGCGTTACATAACTTACGGTAAATGGCCCGC
CTGGCTGACCGCCCAACGACCCCCGCCCATTGACGTCAATAATGACGTATGTTCCCATAGTAACGCCAAT
AGGGACTTTCCATTGACGTCAATGGGTGGAGTATTTACGGTAAACTGCCCACTTGGCAGTACATCAAGTG
TATCATATGCCAAGTACGCCCCCTATTGACGTCAATGACGGTAAATGGCCCGCCTGGCATTATGCCCAGT
ACATGACCTTATGGGACTTTCCTACTTGGCAGTACATCTACGTATTAGTCATCGCTATTACCATGGTGAT
GCGGTTTTGGCAGTACATCAATGGGCGTGGATAGCGGTTTGACTCACGGGGATTTCCAAGTCTCCACCCC
ATTGACGTCAATGGGAGTTTGTTTTGGCACCAAAATCAACGGGACTTTCCAAAATGTCGTAACAACTCCG
CCCCATTGACGCAAATGGGCGGTAGGCGTGTACGGTGGGAGGTCTATATAAGCAGAGCTGGTTTAGTGAA
CCGTCAGATCCGCTAGCGCTACCGGTCGCCACCATGGTGAGCAAGGGCGAGGAGCTGTTCACCGGGGTGG
TGCCCATCCTGGTCGAGCTGGACGGCGACGTAAACGGCCACAAGTTCAGCGTGTCCGGCGAGGGCGAGGG
CGATGCCACCTACGGCAAGCTGACCCTGAAGTTCATCTGCACCACCGGCAAGCTGCCCGTGCCCTGGCCC
ACCCTCGTGACCACCCTGACCTACGGCGTGCAGTGCTTCAGCCGCTACCCCGACCACATGAAGCAGCACG
ACTTCTTCAAGTCCGCCATGCCCGAAGGCTACGTCCAGGAGCGCACCATCTTCTTCAAGGACGACGGCAA
CTACAAGACCCGCGCCGAGGTGAAGTTCGAGGGCGACACCCTGGTGAACCGCATCGAGCTGAAGGGCATC
GACTTCAAGGAGGACGGCAACATCCTGGGGCACAAGCTGGAGTACAACTACAACAGCCACAACGTCTATA
TCATGGCCGACAAGCAGAAGAACGGCATCAAGGTGAACTTCAAGATCCGCCACAACATCGAGGACGGCAG
CGTGCAGCTCGCCGACCACTACCAGCAGAACACCCCCATCGGCGACGGCCCCGTGCTGCTGCCCGACAAC
CACTACCTGAGCACCCAGTCCAAGCTGAGCAAAGACCCCAACGAGAAGCGCGATCACATGGTCCTGCTGG
AGTTCGTGACCGCCGCCGGGATCACTCTCGGCATGGACGAGCTGTACAAGTCCGGACTCAGATCTCGAGC
TATGGCTACCATCACCTGCACCCGATTCACGGAAGAGTACCAGCTCTTCGAGGAACTGGGAAAGGGAGCC
TTCTCCGTGGTGCGCAGGTGTGTGAAGGTGCTGGCTGGCCAGGAGTATGCTGCCAAGATTATCAACACCA
AGAAGCTCTCAGCCAGAGATCACCAGAAGTTGGAACGCGAGGCCCGCATCTGCCGCTTGTTGAAGCACCC
CAATATCGTCCGACTCCATGACAGCATCTCCGAGGAGGGGCACCACTACCTTATCTTCGATCTGGTCACT
GGTGGGGAGCTGTTCGAAGACATTGTGGCCCGGGAGTATTACAGTGAGGCTGATGCCAGCCACTGTATCC
AGCAGATCCTGGAGGCTGTGCTACACTGTCACCAGATGGGGGTGGTGCATCGCGACCTGAAGCCTGAGAA
TCTGTTGCTGGCTTCGAAGCTCAAGGGTGCTGCGGTGAAGCTGGCAGACTTTGGCCTGGCCATAGAGGTT
GAGGGAGAGCAGCAGGCATGGTTTGGGTTCGCAGGGACACCTGGATACCTCTCCCCAGAAGTGCTGCGGA
AGGACCCATACGGGAAGCCTGTGGACCTGTGGGCCTGTGGCGTCATCCTGTATATCTTGCTGGTTGGGTA
TCCCCCATTCTGGGATGAGGACCAGCACCGCCTGTACCAGCAGATCAAAGCTGGTGCCTACGATTTCCCA
TCACCAGAATGGGACACCGTCACCCCGGAAGCCAAGGATCTGATCAATAAGATGCTGACCATCAACCCGT
CCAAACGCATCACGGCCGCTGAGGCTCTCAAGCACCCCTGGATCTCGCACCGCTCCAAGCTTCTGGAACG
CATTGAAAAAAACTTTGTGATTACCGATCCGCGCCTGCCGGATAACCCGATTATTTTTGCGAGCGATAGC
TTTCTGCAGCTGACCGAATATAGCCGCGAAGAAATTCTGGGCCGCAACTGCCGCTTTCTGCAGGGCCCGG
AAACCGATCGCGCGACCGTGCGCAAAATTCGCGATGCGATTGATAACCAGACCGAAGTGACCGTGCAGCT
GATTAACTATACCAAAAGCGGCAAAAAATTTTGGAACCTGTTTCATCTGCAGCCGATGCGCGATCAGAAA
GGCGATGTGCAGTATTTTATTGGCGTGCAGCTGGATGGCACCGAACATGTGCGCGATGCGGCGGAACGCG
AAGGCGTGATGCTGATTAAAAAAACCGCGGAAAACATTGATGAAGCGGCGAAAGAGCTCGAATTCGCCAA
GTGCATGCACAGACAGGAGGCCGTGGACTGCCTGAAGAAGTTCAATGCCAGGAGGAAACTGAAGGGAGCC
ATCCTCACCACTATGCTGGCCACCAGGAACTTCTCCGTGCGCAAACAGGAAATTATCAAAGTGACAGAGC
AGCTGATCGAAGCCATAAGCAATGGAGACTTTGAATCCTACACGAAGATGTGCGACCCTGGAATGACAGC
CTTTGAACCGGAGGCCCTGGGGAACCTGGTCGAGGGCCTGGACCTTCATCGATTCTATTTTGAAAACCTG
TGGTCCCGGAACAGCAAGCCCGTGCACACCACCATCCTGAACCCTCACGTCCACCTGATGGGTGACGAGT
CAGCCTGCATCACCTACATCCGCACCACTCAGTACCTGGATGCGGGTGGCATCCCCCGCACGGCCCAGTC
AGAGGAGACCCGTGTCTGGCACCGCAGGGATGGAAAATGGCAGATCGTCCACTTCCACAGATCAGGGGCG
CCCTCCGTCCTGCCCCATGGATCCTAAGCGGCCGCGACACTAGATCATAATCAGCCATACCACATTTGTA
GAGGTTTTACTTGCTTTAAAAAACCTCCCACACCTCCCCCTGAACCTGAAACATAAAATGAATGCAATTG
TTGTTGTTAACTTGTTTATTGCAGCTTATAATGGTTACAAATAAAGCAATAGCATCACAAATTTCACAAA
TAAAGCATTTTTTTCACTGCATTCTAGTTGTGGTTTGTCCAAACTCATCAATGTATCTTAACGC
[126 nt withheld, positions 3425-3550]
C
[91 nt withheld, positions 3552-3642]
A
[49 nt withheld, positions 3644-3692]
CCTTTGACGTTGGAGTCCACGTTCTTT
[37 nt withheld, positions 3720-3756]
ACCCTATCTCGGTCTATTCTTTTGATTTATAAGGGATTTTGCCGATTTCGGCCTATTGGTTAAAAAATGA
GCTGATTTAACAAAAATTTAACGCGAATTTTAACAAAATATTAACGCTTACAATTTCCTCTAGATAATAA
TGGTTTCTTAGACGTCAGGTGGCACTTTTCGGGGAAATGTGCGCGGAACCCCTATTTGTTTATTTTTCTA
AATACATTCAAATATGTATCCGCTCATGAGACAATAACCCTGATAAATGCTTCAATAATATTGAAAAAGG
AAGAGTATGAGTATTCAACATTTCCGTGTCGCCCTTATTCCCTTTTTTGCGGCATTTTGCCTTCCTGTTT
TTGCTCACCCAGAAACGCTGGTGAAAGTAAAAGATGCTGAAGATCAGTTGGGTGCACGAGTGGGTTACAT
CGAACTGGATCTCAACAGCGGTAAGATCCTTGAGAGTTTTCGCCCCGAAGAACGTTTTCCAATGATGAGC
ACTTTTAAAGTTCTGCTATGTGGCGCGGTATTATCCCGTATTGACGCCGGGCAAGAGCAACTCGGTCGCC
GCATACACTATTCTCAGAATGACTTGGTTGAGTACTCACCAGTCACAGAAAAGCATCTTACGGATGGCAT
GACAGTAAGAGAATTATGCAGTGCTGCCATAACCATGAGTGATAACACTGCGGCCAACTTACTTCTGACA
ACGATCGGAGGACCGAAGGAGCTAACCGCTTTTTTGCACAACATGGGGGATCATGTAACTCGCCTTGATC
GTTGGGAACCGGAGCTGAATGAAGCCATACCAAACGACGAGCGTGACACCACGATGCCTGTAGCAATGGC
AACAACGTTGCGCAAACTATTAACTGGCGAACTACTTACTCTAGCTTCCCGGCAACAACTGATAGACTGG
ATGGAGGCGGATAAAGTTGCAGGACCACTTCTGCGCTCGGCCCTTCCGGCTGGCTGGTTTATTGCTGATA
AATCTGGAGCCGGTGAGCGTGGGTCTCGCGGTATCATTGCAGCACTGGGGCCAGATGGTAAGCCCTCCCG
TATCGTAGTTATCTACACGACGGGGAGTCAGGCAACTATGGATGAACGAAATAGACAGATCGCTGAGATA
GGTGCCTCACTGATTAAGCATTGGTAACTGTCAGACCAAGTTTACTCATATATACTTTAGATTGATTTAA
AACTTCATTTTTAATTTAAAAGGATCTAGGTGAAGATCCTTTTTGATAATCTCATGACCAAAATCCCTTA
ACGTGAGTTTTCGTTCCACTGAGCGTCAGACCCCGTAGAAAAGATCAAAGGATCTTCTTGAGATCCTTTT
TTTCTGCGCGTAATCTGCTGCTTGCAAACAAAAAAACCACCGCTACCAGCGGTGGTTTGTTTGCCGGATC
AAGAGCTACCAACTCTTTTTCCGAAGGTAACTGGCTTCAGCAGAGCGCAGATACCAAATACTGTTCTTCT
AGTGTAGCCGTAGTTAGGCCACCACTTCAAGAACTCTGTAGCACCGCCTACATACCTCGCTCTGCTAATC
CTGTTACCAGTGGCTGCTGCCAGTGGCGATAAGTCGTGTCTTACCGGGTTGGACTCAAGACGATAGTTAC
CGGATAAGGCGCAGCGGTCGGGCTGAACGGGGGGTTCGTGCACACAGCCCAGCTTGGAGCGAACGACCTA
CACCGAACTGAGATACCTACAGCGTGAGCTATGAGAAAGCGCCACGCTTCCCGAAGGGAGAAAGGCGGAC
AGGTATCCGGTAAGCGGCAGGGTCGGAACAGGAGAGCGCACGAGGGAGCTTCCAGGGGGAAACGCCTGGT
ATCTTTATAGTCCTGTCGGGTTTCGCCACCTCTGACTTGAGCGTCGATTTTTGTGATGCTCGTCAGGGGG
GCGGAGCCTATGGAAAAACGCCAGCAACGCGGCCTTTTTACGGTTCCTGGCCTTTTGCTGGCCTTTTGCT
CACATGGCTCGACAGA
